>Addgene plasmid #116724 | pHAGE-CDK4 | addgene full sequence | sequence record 240268 | Addgene NGS Result
TGGAAGGGCTAATTCACTCCCAAAGAAGACAAGATATCCTTGATCTGTGGATCTACCACACACAAGGCTA
CTTCCCTGATTAGCAGAACTACACACCAGGGCCAGGGGTCAGATATCCACTGACCTTTGGATGGTGCTAC
AAGCTAGTACCAGTTGAGCCAGATAAGGTAGAAGAGGCCAATAAAGGAGAGAACACCAGCTTGTTACACC
CTGTGAGCCTGCATGGGATGGATGACCCGGAGAGAGAAGTGTTAGAGTGGAGGTTTGACAGCCGCCTAGC
ATTTCATCACGTGGCCCGAGAGCTGCATCCGGAGTACTTCAAGAACTGCTGATATCGAGCTTGCTACAAG
GGACTTTCCGCTGGGGACTTTCCAGGGAGGCGTGGCCTGGGCGGGACTGGGGAGTGGCGAGCCCTCAGAT
CCTGCATATAAGCAGCTGCTTTTTGCCTGTACTGGGTCTCTCTGGTTAGACCAGATCTGAGCCTGGGAGC
TCTCTGGCTAACTAGGGAACCCACTGCTTAAGCCTCAATAAAGCTTGCCTTGAGTGCTTCAAGTAGTGTG
TGCCCGTCTGTTGTGTGACTCTGGTAACTAGAGATCCCTCAGACCCTTTTAGTCAGTGTGGAAAATCTCT
AGCAGTGGCGCCCGAACAGGGACTTGAAAGCGAAAGGGAAACCAGAGGAGCTCTCTCGACGCAGGACTCG
GCTTGCTGAAGCGCGCACGGCAAGAGGCGAGGGGCGGCGACTGGTGAGTACGCCAAAAATTTTGACTAGC
GGAGGCTAGAAGGAGAGAGATGGGTGCGAGAGCGTCAGTATTAAGCGGGGGAGAATTAGATCGCGATGGG
AAAAAATTCGGTTAAGGCCAGGGGGAAAGAAAAAATATAAATTAAAACATATAGTATGGGCAAGCAGGGA
GCTAGAACGATTCGCAGTTAATCCTGGCCTGTTAGAAACATCAGAAGGCTGTAGACAAATACTGGGACAG
CTACAACCATCCCTTCAGACAGGATCAGAAGAACTTAGATCATTATATAATACAGTAGCAACCCTCTATT
GTGTGCATCAAAGGATAGAGATAAAAGACACCAAGGAAGCTTTAGACAAGATAGAGGAAGAGCAAAACAA
AAGTAAGACCACCGCACAGCAAGCGGCCGGCCGCTGATCTTCAGACCTGGAGGAGGAGATATGAGGGACA
ATTGGAGAAGTGAATTATATAAATATAAAGTAGTAAAAATTGAACCATTAGGAGTAGCACCCACCAAGGC
AAAGAGAAGAGTGGTGCAGAGAGAAAAAAGAGCAGTGGGAATAGGAGCTTTGTTCCTTGGGTTCTTGGGA
GCAGCAGGAAGCACTATGGGCGCAGCGTCAATGACGCTGACGGTACAGGCCAGACAATTATTGTCTGGTA
TAGTGCAGCAGCAGAACAATTTGCTGAGGGCTATTGAGGCGCAACAGCATCTGTTGCAACTCACAGTCTG
GGGCATCAAGCAGCTCCAGGCAAGAATCCTGGCTGTGGAAAGATACCTAAAGGATCAACAGCTCCTGGGG
ATTTGGGGTTGCTCTGGAAAACTCATTTGCACCACTGCTGTGCCTTGGAATGCTAGTTGGAGTAATAAAT
CTCTGGAACAGATTTGGAATCACACGACCTGGATGGAGTGGGACAGAGAAATTAACAATTACACAAGCTT
AATACACTCCTTAATTGAAGAATCGCAAAACCAGCAAGAAAAGAATGAACAAGAATTATTGGAATTAGAT
AAATGGGCAAGTTTGTGGAATTGGTTTAACATAACAAATTGGCTGTGGTATATAAAATTATTCATAATGA
TAGTAGGAGGCTTGGTAGGTTTAAGAATAGTTTTTGCTGTACTTTCTATAGTGAATAGAGTTAGGCAGGG
ATATTCACCATTATCGTTTCAGACCCACCTCCCAACCCCGAGGGGACCCGACAGGCCCGAAGGAATAGAA
GAAGAAGGTGGAGAGAGAGACAGAGACAGATCCATTCGATTAGTGAACGGATCTCGACGGTATCGCCGAA
TTCACAAATGGCAGTATTCATCCACAATTTTAAAAGAAAAGGGGGGATTGGGGGGTACAGTGCAGGGGAA
AGAATAGTAGACATAATAGCAACAGACATACAAACTAAAGAATTACAAAAACAAATTACAAAAATTCAAA
ATTTTCGGGTTTATTACAGGGACAGCAGAGATCCAGTTTGGACTAGTCGTGAGGCTCCGGTGCCCGTCAG
TGGGCAGAGCGCACATCGCCCACAGTCCCCGAGAAGTTGGGGGGAGGGGTCGGCAATTGAACCGGTGCCT
AGAGAAGGTGGCGCGGGGTAAACTGGGAAAGTGATGTCGTGTACTGGCTCCGCCTTTTTCCCGAGGGTGG
GGGAGAACCGTATATAAGTGCAGTAGTCGCCGTGAACGTTCTTTTTCGCAACGGGTTTGCCGCCAGAACA
CAGGTAAGTGCCGTGTGTGGTTCCCGCGGGCCTGGCCTCTTTACGGGTTATGGCCCTTGCGTGCCTTGAA
TTACTTCCACCTGGCTGCAGTACGTGATTCTTGATCCCGAGCTTCGGGTTGGAAGTGGGTGGGAGAGTTC
GAGGCCTTGCGCTTAAGGAGCCCCTTCGCCTCGTGCTTGAGTTGAGGCCTGGCCTGGGCGCTGGGGCCGC
CGCGTGCGAATCTGGTGGCACCTTCGCGCCTGTCTCGCTGCTTTCGATAAGTCTCTAGCCATTTAAAATT
TTTGATGACCTGCTGCGACGCTTTTTTTCTGGCAAGATAGTCTTGTAAATGCGGGCCAAGATCTGCACAC
TGGTATTTCGGTTTTTGGGGCCGCGGGCGGCGACGGGGCCCGTGCGTCCCAGCGCACATGTTCGGCGAGG
CGGGGCCTGCGAGCGCGGCCACCGAGAATCGGACGGGGGTAGTCTCAAGCTGGCCGGCCTGCTCTGGTGC
CTGGCCTCGCGCCGCCGTGTATCGCCCCGCCCTGGGCGGCAAGGCTGGCCCGGTCGGCACCAGTTGCGTG
AGCGGAAAGATGGCCGCTTCCCGGCCCTGCTGCAGGGAGCTCAAAATGGAGGACGCGGCGCTCGGGAGAG
CGGGCGGGTGAGTCACCCACACAAAGGAAAAGGGCCTTTCCGTCCTCAGCCGTCGCTTCATGTGACTCCA
CGGAGTACCGGGCGCCGTCCAGGCACCTCGATTAGTTCTCGAGCTTTTGGAGTACGTCGTCTTTAGGTTG
GGGGGAGGGGTTTTATGCGATGGAGTTTCCCCACACTGAGTGGGTGGAGACTGAAGTTAGGCCAGCTTGG
CACTTGATGTAATTCTCCTTGGAATTTGCCCTTTTTGAGTTTGGATCTTGGTTCATTCTCAAGCCTCAGA
CAGTGGTTCAAAGTTTTTTTCTTCCATTTCAGGTGTCGTGAAGCGGCCCTGCAGATATCAACAAGTTTGT
ACAAAAAAGCAGGCACCATGGCTACCTCTCGATATGAGCCAGTGGCTGAAATTGGTGTCGGTGCCTATGG
GACAGTGTACAAGGCCCGTGATCCCCACAGTGGCCACTTTGTGGCCCTCAAGAGTGTGAGAGTCCCCAAT
GGAGGAGGAGGTGGAGGAGGCCTTCCCATCAGCACAGTTCGTGAGGTGGCTTTACTGAGGCGACTGGAGG
CTTTTGAGCATCCCAATGTTGTCCGGCTGATGGACGTCTGTGCCACATCCCGAACTGACCGGGAGATCAA
GGTAACCCTGGTGTTTGAGCATGTAGACCAGGACCTAAGGACATATCTGGACAAGGCACCCCCACCAGGC
TTGCCAGCCGAAACGATCAAGGATCTGATGCGCCAGTTTCTAAGAGGCCTAGATTTCCTTCATGCCAATT
GCATCGTTCACCGAGATCTGAAGCCAGAGAACATTCTGGTGACAAGTGGTGGAACAGTCAAGCTGGCTGA
CTTTGGCCTGGCCAGAATCTACAGCTACCAGATGGCACTTACACCCGTGGTTGTTACACTCTGGTACCGA
GCTCCCGAAGTTCTTCTGCAGTCCACATATGCAACACCTGTGGACATGTGGAGTGTTGGCTGTATCTTTG
CAGAGATGTTTCGTCGAAAGCCTCTCTTCTGTGGAAACTCTGAAGCCGACCAGTTGGGCAAAATCTTTGA
CCTGATTGGGCTGCCTCCAGAGGATGACTGGCCTCGAGATGTATCCCTGCCCCGTGGAGCCTTTCCCCCC
AGAGGGCCCCGCCCAGTGCAGTCGGTGGTACCTGAGATGGAGGAGTCGGGAGCACAGCTGCTGCTGGAAA
TGCTGACTTTTAACCCACACAAGCGAATCTCTGCCTTTCGAGCTCTGCAGCACTCTTATCTACATAAGGA
TGAAGGTAATCCGGAGTAGAACCCAGCTTTCTTGTACAAAGTGGTTGATATCCAGCACAGTGGCGGCCGC
TCGAGTCTAGAGGGCCCGCGGTTCGAAGGTAAGCCTATCCCTAACCCTCTCCTCGGTCTCGATTCTACGC
GTACCGGTTAGTAATGAGATCCCTCCCCCCCCCCTAACGTTACTGGCCGAAGCCGCTTGGAATAAGGCCG
GTGTGCGTTTGTCTATATGTTATTTTCCACCATATTGCCGTCTTTTGGCAATGTGAGGGCCCGGAAACCT
GGCCCTGTCTTCTTGACGAGCATTCCTAGGGGTCTTTCCCCTCTCGCCAAAGGAATGCAAGGTCTGTTGA
ATGTCGTGAAGGAAGCAGTTCCTCTGGAAGCTTCTTGAAGACAAACAACGTCTGTAGCGACCCTTTGCAG
GCAGCGGAACCCCCCACCTGGCGACAGGTGCCTCTGCGGCCAAAAGCCACGTGTATAAGATACACCTGCA
AAGGCGGCACAACCCCAGTGCCACGTTGTGAGTTGGATAGTTGTGGAAAGAGTCAAATGGCTCTCCTCAA
GCGTATTCAACAAGGGGCTGAAGGATGCCCAGAAGGTACCCCATTGTATGGGATCTGATCTGGGGCCTCG
GTGCACATGCTTTACATGTGTTTAGTCGAGGTTAAAAAAACGTCTAGGCCCCCCGAACCACGGGGACGTG
GTTTTCCTTTGAAAAACACGATGATAATATGGCCACACATATGGTGAGCAAGGGCGAGGAGCTGTTCACC
GGGGTGGTGCCCATCCTGGTCGAGCTGGACGGCGACGTAAACGGCCACAAGTTCAGCGTGTCCGGCGAGG
GCGAGGGCGATGCCACCTACGGCAAGCTGACCCTGAAGTTCATCTGCACCACCGGCAAGCTGCCCGTGCC
CTGGCCCACCCTCGTGACCACCCTGACCTACGGCGTGCAGTGCTTCAGCCGCTACCCCGACCACATGAAG
CAGCACGACTTCTTCAAGTCCGCCATGCCCGAAGGCTACGTCCAGGAGCGCACCATCTTCTTCAAGGACG
ACGGCAACTACAAGACCCGCGCCGAGGTGAAGTTCGAGGGCGACACCCTGGTGAACCGCATCGAGCTGAA
GGGCATCGACTTCAAGGAGGACGGCAACATCCTGGGGCACAAGCTGGAGTACAACTACAACAGCCACAAC
GTCTATATCATGGCCGACAAGCAGAAGAACGGCATCAAGGTGAACTTCAAGATCCGCCACAACATCGAGG
ACGGCAGCGTGCAGCTCGCCGACCACTACCAGCAGAACACCCCCATCGGCGACGGCCCCGTGCTGCTGCC
CGACAACCACTACCTGAGCACCCAGTCCGCCCTGAGCAAAGACCCCAACGAGAAGCGCGATCACATGGTC
CTGCTGGAGTTCGTGACCGCCGCCGGGATCACTCTCGGCATGGACGAGCTGTACAAGTAAATCGATAGAT
CCTAATCAACCTCTGGATTACAAAATTTGTGAAAGATTGACTGGTATTCTTAACTATGTTGCTCCTTTTA
CGCTATGTGGATACGCTGCTTTAATGCCTTTGTATCATGCTATTGCTTCCCGTATGGCTTTCATTTTCTC
CTCCTTGTATAAATCCTGGTTGCTGTCTCTTTATGAGGAGTTGTGGCCCGTTGTCAGGCAACGTGGCGTG
GTGTGCACTGTGTTTGCTGACGCAACCCCCACTGGTTGGGGCATTGCCACCACCTGTCAGCTCCTTTCCG
GGACTTTCGCTTTCCCCCTCCCTATTGCCACGGCGGAACTCATCGCCGCCTGCCTTGCCCGCTGCTGGAC
AGGGGCTCGGCTGTTGGGCACTGACAATTCCGTGGTGTTGTCGGGGAAATCATCGTCCTTTCCTTGGCTG
CTCGCCTGTGTTGCCACCTGGATTCTGCGCGGGACGTCCTTCTGCTACGTCCCTTCGGCCCTCAATCCAG
CGGACCTTCCTTCCCGCGGCCTGCTGCCGGCTCTGCGGCCTCTTCCGCGTCTTCGCCTTCGCCCTCAGAC
GAGTCGGATCTCCCTTTGGGCCGCCTCCCCGCCTGAGATCCTTTAAGACCAATGACTTACAAGGCAGCTG
TAGATCTTAGCCACTTTTTAAAAGAAAAGGGGGGACTGGAAGGGCTAATTCACTCCCAACGAAGACAAGA
TCTGCTTTTTGCTTGTACTGGGTCTCTCTGGTTAGACCAGATCTGAGCCTGGGAGCTCTCTGGCTAACTA
GGGAACCCACTGCTTAAGCCTCAATAAAGCTTGCCTTGAGTGCTTCAAGTAGTGTGTGCCCGTCTGTTGT
GTGACTCTGGTAACTAGAGATCCCTCAGACCCTTTTAGTCAGTGTGGAAAATCTCTAGCAGTAGTAGTTC
ATGTCATCTTATTATTCAGTATTTATAACTTGCAAAGAAATGAATATCAGAGAGTGAGAGGCCCGGGTTA
ATTAAGGAAAGGGCTAGATCATTCTTGAAGACGAAAGGGCCTCGTGATACGCCTATTTTTATAGGTTAAT
GTCATGATAATAATGGTTTCTTAGACGTCAGGTGGCACTTTTCGGGGAAATGTGCGCGGAACCCCTATTT
GTTTATTTTTCTAAATACATTCAAATATGTATCCGCTCATGAGACAATAACCCTGATAAATGCTTCAATA
ATATTGAAAAAGGAAGAGTATGAGTATTCAACATTTCCGTGTCGCCCTTATTCCCTTTTTTGCGGCATTT
TGCCTTCCTGTTTTTGCTCACCCAGAAACGCTGGTGAAAGTAAAAGATGCTGAAGATCAGTTGGGTGCAC
GAGTGGGTTACATCGAACTGGATCTCAACAGCGGTAAGATCCTTGAGAGTTTTCGCCCCGAAGAACGTTT
TCCAATGATGAGCACTTTTAAAGTTCTGCTATGTGGCGCGGTATTATCCCGTGTTGACGCCGGGCAAGAG
CAACTCGGTCGCCGCATACACTATTCTCAGAATGACTTGGTTGAGTACTCACCAGTCACAGAAAAGCATC
TTACGGATGGCATGACAGTAAGAGAATTATGCAGTGCTGCCATAACCATGAGTGATAACACTGCGGCCAA
CTTACTTCTGACAACGATCGGAGGACCGAAGGAGCTAACCGCTTTTTTGCACAACATGGGGGATCATGTA
ACTCGCCTTGATCGTTGGGAACCGGAGCTGAATGAAGCCATACCAAACGACGAGCGTGACACCACGATGC
CTGTAGCAATGGCAACAACGTTGCGCAAACTATTAACTGGCGAACTACTTACTCTAGCTTCCCGGCAACA
ATTAATAGACTGGATGGAGGCGGATAAAGTTGCAGGACCACTTCTGCGCTCGGCCCTTCCGGCTGGCTGG
TTTATTGCTGATAAATCTGGAGCCGGTGAGCGTGGGTCTCGCGGTATCATTGCAGCACTGGGGCCAGATG
GTAAGCCCTCCCGTATCGTAGTTATCTACACGACGGGGAGTCAGGCAACTATGGATGAACGAAATAGACA
GATCGCTGAGATAGGTGCCTCACTGATTAAGCATTGGTAACTGTCAGACCAAGTTTACTCATATATACTT
TAGATTGATTTAAAACTTCATTTTTAATTTAAAAGGATCTAGGTGAAGATCCTTTTTGATAATCTCATGA
CCAAAATCCCTTAACGTGAGTTTTCGTTCCACTGAGCGTCAGACCCCGTAGAAAAGATCAAAGGATCTTC
TTGAGATCCTTTTTTTCTGCGCGTAATCTGCTGCTTGCAAACAAAAAAACCACCGCTACCAGCGGTGGTT
TGTTTGCCGGATCAAGAGCTACCAACTCTTTTTCCGAAGGTAACTGGCTTCAGCAGAGCGCAGATACCAA
ATACTGTTCTTCTAGTGTAGCCGTAGTTAGGCCACCACTTCAAGAACTCTGTAGCACCGCCTACATACCT
CGCTCTGCTAATCCTGTTACCAGTGGCTGCTGCCAGTGGCGATAAGTCGTGTCTTACCGGGTTGGACTCA
AGACGATAGTTACCGGATAAGGCGCAGCGGTCGGGCTGAACGGGGGGTTCGTGCACACAGCCCAGCTTGG
AGCGAACGACCTACACCGAACTGAGATACCTACAGCGTGAGCTATGAGAAAGCGCCACGCTTCCCGAAGG
GAGAAAGGCGGACAGGTATCCGGTAAGCGGCAGGGTCGGAACAGGAGAGCGCACGAGGGAGCTTCCAGGG
GGAAACGCCTGGTATCTTTATAGTCCTGTCGGGTTTCGCCACCTCTGACTTGAGCGTCGATTTTTGTGAT
GCTCGTCAGGGGGGCGGAGCCTATGGAAAAACGCCAGCAACGCGGCCTTTTTACGGTTCCTGGCCTTTTG
CTGGCCTTTTGCTCACATGTTCTTTCCTGCGTTATCCCCTGATTCTGTGGATAACCGTATTACCGCCTTT
GAGTGAGCTGATACCGCTCGCCGCAGCCGAACGACCGAGCGCAGCGAGTCAGTGAGCGAGGAAGCGGAAG
AGCGCCCAATACGCAAACCGCCTCTCCCCGCGCGTTGGCCGATTCATTAATGCAGCAAGCTCATGGCTGA
CTAATTTTTTTTATTTATGCAGAGGCCGAGGCCGCCTCGGCCTCTGAGCTATTCCAGAAGTAGTGAGGAG
GCTTTTTTGGAGGCCTAGGCTTTTGCAAAAAGCTCCCCGTGGCACGACAGGTTTCCCGACTGGAAAGCGG
GCAGTGAGCGCAACGCAATTAATGTGAGTTAGCTCACTCATTAGGCACCCCAGGCTTTACACTTTATGCT
TCCGGCTCGTATGTTGTGTGGAATTGTGAGCGGATAACAATTTCACACAGGAAACAGCTATGACATGATT
ACGAATTTCACAAATAAAGCATTTTTTTCACTGCATTCTAGTTGTGGTTTGTCCAAACTCATCAATGTAT
CTTATCATGTCTGGATCAACTGGATAACTCAAGCTAACCAAAATCATCCCAAACTTCCCACCCCATACCC
TATTACCACTGCCAATTACCTGTGGTTTCATTTACTCTAAACCTGTGATTCCTCTGAATTATTTTCATTT
TAAAGAAATTGTATTTGTTAAATATGTACTACAAACTTAGTAGT
Features (pLannotate 1.2.2; 27 found; start..end, strand, type, name):
    377..634     +  LTR            5' LTR (truncated): truncated 5' long terminal repeat (LTR) from HIV-1
    681..806     +  misc_feature   HIV-1 Ψ: packaging signal of human immunodeficiency virus type 1
    790..1128    +  CDS            HIV-1 gag (fragment): gag protein from human immunodeficiency virus 1; gag
   1303..1536    +  misc_feature   RRE: The Rev response element (RRE) of HIV-1 allows for Rev-dependent mRNA export from the nucleus to the cytoplasm.
   1913..2013    +  CDS            Rev (fragment): human immunodeficiency virus 1 (HIV-1) Rev protein; rev; enhances nuclear export of unspliced and incompletely spliced viral mRNAs
   2058..2175    +  misc_feature   cPPT/CTS: central polypurine tract and central termination sequence of HIV-1
   2223..3401    +  promoter       EF-1α promoter: strong constitutive promoter for human elongation factor EF-1α
   3422..3442    +  protein_bind   attB1: mutant version of attB; core recombination site for the Gateway® BP reaction BP Clonase™
   3448..4356    +  CDS            CDK4: CDK4_HUMAN - Experimental evidence at protein level: Swiss-Prot protein existence level 1. Ser/Thr-kinase component of cyclin D-CDK4 (DC) complexes that phosphorylate and inhibit members of the retinoblastoma (RB) protein family including RB1 and regulate the cell-cycle during G(1)/S transition. Phosphorylation of RB1 allows dissociation of the transcription factor E2F from the RB/E2F complexes and the subsequent transcription of E2F target genes which are responsible for the progression through the G(1) phase. Hypophosphorylates RB1 in early G(1) phase. Cyclin D-CDK4 complexes are major integ
   4361..4385    -  protein_bind   attB2: mutant version of attB; recombination site for the Gateway® BP reaction BP Clonase™
   4438..4479    +  CDS            V5 tag: epitope tag from simian virus 5
   4605..5067    +  misc_feature   IRES: internal ribosome entry site (IRES) of the encephalomyocarditis virus (EMCV)
   5081..5800    +  CDS            EGFP: the original enhanced GFP (Yang et al., 1996) mammalian codon-optimized
   5814..6402    +  misc_feature   WPRE: woodchuck hepatitis virus posttranscriptional regulatory element
   6410..6475    +  CDS            nef (fragment): NEF_HV1Z2 - Experimental evidence at protein level: Swiss-Prot protein existence level 1. Extracellular Nef protein targets CD4(+) T-lymphocytes for apoptosis by interacting with CXCR4 surface receptors. From Human immunodeficiency virus type 1 group M subtype D (isolate Z2/CDC-Z34) (HIV-1).
   6477..6710    +  LTR            3' LTR (ΔU3): self-inactivating 3' long terminal repeat (LTR) from HIV-1
   6915..7019    +  promoter       AmpR promoter: bla
   7020..7880    +  CDS            AmpR: β-lactamase; bla; confers resistance to ampicillin, carbenicillin, and related antibiotics
   8051..8639    +  rep_origin     ori: high-copy-number ColE1/pMB1/pBR322/pUC origin of replication
   8822..8876    +  CDS            lacI (fragment): lac repressor; lacI; The lac repressor binds to the lac operator to inhibit transcription in E. coli. This inhibition can be relieved by adding lactose or isopropyl-β-D-thiogalactopyranoside (IPTG).
   8882..8975    +  rep_origin     SV40 ori (fragment): SV40 origin of replication
   9000..9037    +  CDS            lacI (fragment): lac repressor; lacI; The lac repressor binds to the lac operator to inhibit transcription in E. coli. This inhibition can be relieved by adding lactose or isopropyl-β-D-thiogalactopyranoside (IPTG).
   9050..9071    +  protein_bind   CAP binding site: CAP binding activates transcription in the presence of cAMP. E. coli catabolite activator protein
   9086..9116    +  promoter       lac promoter: promoter for the E. coli lac operon
   9124..9140    +  protein_bind   lac operator: The lac repressor binds to the lac operator to inhibit transcription in E. coli. This inhibition can be relieved by adding lactose or isopropyl-β-D-thiogalactopyranoside (IPTG). lac repressor encoded by lacI
   9174..9257    +  polyA_signal   SV40 poly(A) signal (fragment): SV40 polyadenylation signal
   9424..329     +  CDS            nef (fragment) (across the origin): NEF_HV1BR - Experimental evidence at protein level: Swiss-Prot protein existence level 1. Extracellular Nef protein targets CD4(+) T-lymphocytes for apoptosis by interacting with CXCR4 surface receptors (PubMed:14990729). From Human immunodeficiency virus type 1 group M subtype B (isolate BRU/LAI) (HIV-1).
