[The description below was written by a language model from this plasmid's Addgene catalogue record and pLannotate feature annotations shown in this document.]
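Description:
pHAGE-CDK4 is an HIV-1-based lentiviral expression plasmid of about 9.4 kb, built on the pHAGE backbone and carrying wild-type human CDK4, the serine/threonine kinase that partners with D-type cyclins to phosphorylate RB family proteins and drive the G1/S transition. It is propagated in E. coli through a high-copy ColE1/pUC-type origin with ampicillin selection (AmpR, β-lactamase). The record lists the recombination-deficient Stbl3 strain as host, a common choice for plasmids with repeated LTR sequences. Residual lac promoter/operator and SV40 fragments in the backbone appear to be cloning remnants rather than functional parts.

The transfer cassette is bounded by a truncated 5' LTR and a self-inactivating ΔU3 3' LTR. It contains the Ψ packaging signal with a gag fragment, the Rev response element for Rev-dependent export of the genomic RNA, and the cPPT/CTS element, which aids nuclear import of the viral genome. Within it, the strong constitutive EF-1α promoter drives the CDK4 open reading frame, which was introduced by Gateway recombination and is therefore flanked by attB1 and attB2 sites. A V5 epitope tag lies just downstream of attB2, but the record does not say whether CDK4 lacks a stop codon and reads through into the tag. An EMCV IRES then allows EGFP to be translated from the same transcript, so transduced cells can be identified or sorted by fluorescence; no mammalian drug-selection marker is annotated. A WPRE before the 3' LTR enhances transcript stability and expression.

The plasmid is intended for producing lentivirus, with packaging functions supplied in trans, to give stable CDK4 expression in mammalian cells. It comes from a collection built for systematic functional annotation of somatic cancer mutations, where a wild-type clone would plausibly serve as the reference for mutant alleles.
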