Addgene plasmid #116724: pHAGE-CDK4
Purpose: Lentiviral expression of CDK4
Depositing lab: Gordon Mills & Kenneth Scott. Depositing organization: Baylor College of Medicine. Publication: Systematic Functional Annotation of Somatic Mutations in Cancer. Ng PK, Li J, Jeong KJ, Shao S, Chen H, Tsang YH, Sengupta S, Wang Z, Bhavana VH, Tran R, Soewito S, Minussi DC, Moreno D, Kong K, Dogruluk T, Lu H, Gao J, Tokheim C, Zhou DC, Johnson AM, Zeng J, Ip CKM, Ju Z, Wester M, Yu S, Li Y, Vellano CP, Schultz N, Karchin R, Ding L, Lu Y, Cheung LWT, Chen K, Shaw KR, Meric-Bernstam F, Scott KL, Yi S, Sahni N, Liang H, Mills GB. Cancer Cell. 2018 Mar 12;33(3):450-462.e10. doi: 10.1016/j.ccell.2018.01.021. PubMed 29533785.
Backbone
  Vector backbone: pHAGE
  Vector type: Lentiviral
Growth in bacteria
  Bacterial resistance: Ampicillin, 100 μg/mL
  Growth temperature: 37°C
  Growth strain: Stbl3
  Copy number: High Copy
Gene/Insert
  Gene/Insert name: CDK4
  Species: H. sapiens (human)
  Mutation: WT
  Entrez Gene: CDK4 (a.k.a. CMM3, PSK-J3)
  Cloning method: Gateway Cloning
Terms and licenses: Academic/Nonprofit Terms; Industry Terms: Not Available to Industry
How to cite: pHAGE-CDK4 was a gift from Gordon Mills & Kenneth Scott (Addgene plasmid # 116724 ; http://n2t.net/addgene:116724 ; RRID:Addgene_116724)
