>Addgene plasmid #116724 | pHAGE-CDK4 | depositor partial sequence | sequence record 219599 | insert
ATGGCTACCTCTCGATATGAGCCAGTGGCTGAAATTGGTGTCGGTGCCTATGGGACAGTGTACAAGGCCC
GTGATCCCCACAGTGGCCACTTTGTGGCCCTCAAGAGTGTGAGAGTCCCCAATGGAGGAGGAGGTGGAGG
AGGCCTTCCCATCAGCACAGTTCGTGAGGTGGCTTTACTGAGGCGACTGGAGGCTTTTGAGCATCCCAAT
GTTGTCCGGCTGATGGACGTCTGTGCCACATCCCGAACTGACCGGGAGATCAAGGTAACCCTGGTGTTTG
AGCATGTAGACCAGGACCTAAGGACATATCTGGACAAGGCACCCCCACCAGGCTTGCCAGCCGAAACGAT
CAAGGATCTGATGCGCCAGTTTCTAAGAGGCCTAGATTTCCTTCATGCCAATTGCATCGTTCACCGAGAT
CTGAAGCCAGAGAACATTCTGGTGACAAGTGGTGGAACAGTCAAGCTGGCTGACTTTGGCCTGGCCAGAA
TCTACAGCTACCAGATGGCACTTACACCCGTGGTTGTTACACTCTGGTACCGAGCTCCCGAAGTTCTTCT
GCAGTCCACATATGCAACACCTGTGGACATGTGGAGTGTTGGCTGTATCTTTGCAGAGATGTTTCGTCGA
AAGCCTCTCTTCTGTGGAAACTCTGAAGCCGACCAGTTGGGCAAAATCTTTGACCTGATTGGGCTGCCTC
CAGAGGATGACTGGCCTCGAGATGTATCCCTGCCCCGTGGAGCCTTTCCCCCCAGAGGGCCCCGCCCAGT
GCAGTCGGTGGTACCTGAGATGGAGGAGTCGGGAGCACAGCTGCTGCTGGAAATGCTGACTTTTAACCCA
CACAAGCGAATCTCTGCCTTTCGAGCTCTGCAGCACTCTTATCTACATAAGGATGAAGGTAATCCGGAGT
GA
